Addgene plasmid #58910: pCMV HA hRB delta CDK + T252
Purpose: mammalian expression of human Rb with all Ser/Thr Cdk acceptor sites removed and T252 restored
Depositing lab: Steven Dowdy. Depositing organization: University of California, San Diego (UCSD). Publication: Cyclin D activates the Rb tumor suppressor by mono-phosphorylation. Narasimha AM, Kaulich M, Shapiro GS, Choi YJ, Sicinski P, Dowdy SF. Elife. 2014 May 29:e02872. doi: 10.7554/eLife.02872. PubMed 24876129.
Backbone
  Vector backbone: pCMV
  Backbone manufacturer: Clontech
  Vector type: Mammalian Expression
Growth in bacteria
  Bacterial resistance: Ampicillin, 100 μg/mL
  Growth temperature: 37°C
  Growth strain: DH5alpha
  Copy number: High Copy
Gene/Insert
  Gene/Insert name: Rb (alt name: retinoblastoma tumor suppressor protein)
  Species: H. sapiens (human)
  Insert size (bp): 2787
  Mutation: delta CDK* with T252 restored
  Entrez Gene: RB1 (a.k.a. OSRC, PPP1R130, RB, p105-Rb, p110-RB1, pRb, pp110)
  Promoter: CMV
  Tag / fusion protein: HA (N terminal on insert)
  Cloning method: Unknown
  Sequencing primers: 5′ CMV-F; 3′ EBV-rev
Terms and licenses: Academic/Nonprofit Terms; Industry Terms: Not Available to Industry
Depositor comments: *CDK mutations (all changed to Ala): T5, S239, S249, S252, T356, T373, S608, S612, S780, S788, S795, S807, S811, T821, T826
How to cite: pCMV HA hRB delta CDK + T252 was a gift from Steven Dowdy (Addgene plasmid # 58910 ; http://n2t.net/addgene:58910 ; RRID:Addgene_58910)
