[The description below was written by a language model from this plasmid's Addgene catalogue record.]
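Description:
pCMV HA hRB delta CDK + T252 is a mammalian expression plasmid built on the Clontech pCMV backbone. It is propagated in E. coli as a high-copy plasmid under ampicillin selection. The record does not include a feature table, so the origin of replication, the polyadenylation signal and any mammalian selection marker are not stated.

The payload is a 2787 bp human RB1 open reading frame encoding the retinoblastoma tumor suppressor protein (Rb). It is driven by the strong constitutive CMV promoter and carries an N-terminal HA epitope tag, which allows the exogenous protein to be detected or immunoprecipitated separately from endogenous Rb. The insert is a "delta CDK" variant in which the serine/threonine cyclin-dependent kinase acceptor sites have been changed to alanine, removing Cdk phosphorylation of the protein. The depositor lists fifteen such positions running from T5 near the N terminus to T826 near the C terminus. In this construct the residue at position 252 has been restored to threonine, leaving a single Cdk-phosphorylatable site. The depositor's mutation list writes this position as S252, whereas the plasmid name and purpose call it T252; the record does not resolve this discrepancy.

The construct appears to be one of a set of single-site add-back Rb alleles used to study what phosphorylation at an individual site does to Rb function. The associated publication concerns activation of Rb by cyclin D through mono-phosphorylation. Typical use would be transient transfection into mammalian cells to compare this mono-phosphorylatable form with the fully non-phosphorylatable delta CDK protein.
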