>Addgene plasmid #58910 | pCMV HA hRB delta CDK + T252 | addgene partial sequence | sequence record 93320 | CMV-F 5'-CGCAAATGGGCGGTAGGCGTG-3'
AACCGTCAGATCGCCTGGAGACGCCATCCACGCTGTTTTGACCTCCATAGAAGACACCGGGACCGATCCA
GCCTCCGGACTCTAGAGGATCCGGTACTAGAGGAACTGAAAAACCAGAAAGTTAACTGGTAAGTTTAGTC
TTTTTGTCTTTTATTTCAGGTCCCGGATCCGGTGGTGGTGCAAATCAAAGAACTGCTCCTCAGTGGATGT
TGCCTTTACTTCTAGGCCTGTACGGAAGTGTTACTTCTGCTCTAAAAGCTGCGGAATTGTACCCGCGGGC
CCACCATGTACCCATACGATGTTCCAGATTACGCTCTTATGGCCATGGAGGCCCGAATTCGGTCGACCCC
GCCCAAAGCCCCCCGAAAAACGGCCGCCACCGCCGCCGCTGCCGCCGCGGAACCCCCGGCACCGCCGCCG
CCGCCCCCTCCTGAGGAGGACCCAGAGCAGGACAGCGGCCCGGAGGACCTGCCTCTCGTCAGGCTTGAGT
TTGAAGAAACAGAAGAACCTGATTTTACTGCATTATGTCAGAAATTAAAGATACCAGATCATGTCAGAGA
GAGAGCTTGGTTAACTTGGGAGAAAGTTTCATCTGTGGATGGAGTATTGGGAGGTTATATTCAAAAGAAA
AAGGAACTGTGGGGAATCTGTATCTTTATTGCAGCAGTTGACCTAGATGAGATGTCGTTCACTTTTACTG
AGCTACAGAAAAACATAGAAATCAGTGTCCATAAATTCTTTAACTTACTAAAAGAAATTGATACCAGTAC
CAAAGTTGATAATGCTATGTCAAGA
