>Addgene plasmid #58910 | pCMV HA hRB delta CDK + T252 | addgene partial sequence | sequence record 93674 | hRb-F4 5'-ttgacacaacccagcagttc-3'
AAGTTTCTTGGATCACATTTTTATTAGCTAAAGGGGAAGTATTACAAATGGAAGATGATCTGGTGATTTC
ATTTCAGTTAATGCTATGTGTCCTTGACTATTTTATTAAACTCGCACCTCCCATGTTGCTCAAAGAACCA
TATAAAACAGCTGTTATACCCATTAATGGTGCACCTCGAACACCCAGGCGAGGTCAGAACAGGAGTGCAC
GGATAGCAAAACAACTAGAAAATGATACAAGAATTATTGAAGTTCTCTGTAAAGAACATGAATGTAATAT
AGATGAGGTGAAAAATGTTTATTTCAAAAATTTTATACCTTTTATGAATTCTCTTGGACTTGTAACATCT
AATGGACTTCCAGAGGTTGAAAATCTTTCTAAACGATACGAAGAAATTTATCTTAAAAATAAAGATCTAG
ATGCAAGATTATTTTTGGATCATGATAAAACTCTTCAGACTGATTCTATAGACAGTTTTGAAACACAGAG
AGCACCACGAAAAAGTAACCTTGATGAAGAGGTGAATGTAATTCCTCCACACGCTCCAGTTAGGACTGTT
ATGAACACTATCCAACAATTAATGATGATTTTAAATTCAGCAAGTGATCAACCTTCAGAAAATCTGATTT
CCTATTTTAACAACTGCACAGTGAATCCAAAAGAAAGTATACTGAAAAGAGTGAAGGATATAGGATACAT
CTTTAAAGAGAAATTTGCTAAAGCTGTGGGACAGGGTTGTGTCGAAATTGGATCACAGCGATACAAACTT
GGAGTTCGCTTGTATTACCGAGTAATGGAATCCATGCTTAAATCAGAAGAAGAACGATTATCCATTCCAA
