>Addgene plasmid #58910 | pCMV HA hRB delta CDK + T252 | addgene partial sequence | sequence record 93675 | hRb-F2 5'-gtgcgctcttgaggttgtaa-3'
ATCTTGATTCTGGAACAGATTTGTCTTTCCCATGGATTCTGAATGTGCTTAATTTAAAAGCCTTTGATTT
TTACAAAGTGATCGAAAGTTTTATCAAAGCAGAAGGCAACTTGACAAGAGAAATGATAAAACATTTAGAA
CGATGTGAACATCGAATCATGGAATCCCTTGCATGGCTCTCAGATTCACCTTTATTTGATCTTATTAAAC
AATCAAAGGACCGAGAAGGACCAACTGATCACCTTGAATCTGCTTGTCCTCTTAATCTTCCTCTCCAGAA
TAATCACACTGCAGCAGATATGTATCTTGCTCCTGTAAGAGCTCCAAAGAAAAAAGGTTCAACTACGCGT
GTAAATTCTACTGCAAATGCAGAGACACAAGCAACCTCAGCCTTCCAGACCCAGAAGCCATTGAAATCTA
CCTCTCTTTCACTGTTTTATAAAAAAGTGTATCGGCTAGCCTATCTCCGGCTAAATACACTTTGTGAACG
CCTTCTGTCTGAGCACCCAGAATTAGAACATATCATCTGGACCCTTTTCCAGCACACCCTGCAGAATGAG
TATGAACTCATGAGAGACAGGCATTTGGACCAAATTATGATGTGTTCCATGTATGGCATATGCAAAGTGA
AGAATATAGACCTTAAATTCAAAATCATTGTAACAGCATACAAGGATCTTCCTCATGCTGTTCAGGAGAC
ATTCAAACGTGTTTTGATCAAAGAAGAGGAGTATGATTCTATTATAGTATTCTATAACTCGGTCTTCATG
CAGAGACTGAAAACAAATATTTTGCAGTATGCTTCCACCAGGCCCCCTACCTTGGCACCAATACC
