>Addgene plasmid #58910 | pCMV HA hRB delta CDK + T252 | addgene partial sequence | sequence record 94658 | EBV-rev 5'-GTGGTTTGTCCAAACTCATC-3'
CCTCATTTCTCTTCCTTGTTTGAGGTATCCATGCTATCATTCATTTTCTGCTTTTGCATTCGTGTTCGAG
TAGAAGTCATTTCTGCCAGTTTCTGCTGAAATTTGGACTCTCCTGGGAGATGTTTACTTCCATCTGCTTC
ATCTGATCCTTCAATATCAAAGCGTAGTTTTTTCAGTGGTTTAGGAGGGTTGCTTCCTTCAGCACTTCTT
TTGAGCACACGGTCGCTGTTACATACCATCTGATTTATTTTCTGGAACTTCTCAGAAGTCCCGAATGATT
CACCAATTGATACTAAGATTCTTGATCTTGGAGCCATTTTTGTTGGTGCTGGCAGACCTTCTGAAATTTT
ATATGGAGCCTTCAGGGGTGCAATATAGATGTTCCCTCCAGGAATCCGTAAGGGTGCACTAGGAAACTTG
TAAGGGGCTCGAGGAATGTGAGGTATTGGTGCCAAGGTAGGGGGCCTGGTGGAAGCATACTGCAAAATAT
TTGTTTTCAGTCTCTGCATGAAGACCGAGTTATAGAATACTATAATAGAATCATACTCCTCTTCTTTGAT
CAAAACACGTTTGAATGTCTCCTGAACAGCATGAGGAAGATCCTTGTATGCTGTTACAATGATTTTGAAT
TTAAGGTCTATATTCTTCACTTTGCATATGCCATACATGGAACACATCATAATTTGGTCCAAATGCCTGT
CTCTCATGAGTTCATACTCATTCTGCAGGGTGTGCTGGAAAA
